>Addgene plasmid #234614 | A1-LCD -3D+3N | addgene full sequence | sequence record 469040 | Addgene NGS Result
CCGAGAACGGGTGCGCATAGAAATTGCATCAACGCATATAGCGCTAGCAGCACGCCATAGTGACTGGCGA
TGCTGTCGGAATGGACGATATCCCGCAAGAGGCCCGGCAGTACCGGCATAACCAAGCCTATGCCTACAGC
ATCCAGGGTGACGGTGCCGAGGATGACGATGAGCGCATTGTTAGATTTCATACACGGTGCCTGACTGCGT
TAGCAATTTAACTGTGATAAACTACCGCATTAAAGCTTATCGATGATAAGCTGTCAAACATGAGAATTCT
TGAAGACGAAAGGGCCTCGTGATACGCCTATTTTTATAGGTTAATGTCATGATAATAATGGTTTCTTAGA
CGTCAGGTGGCACTTTTCGGGGAAATGTGCGCGGAACCCCTATTTGTTTATTTTTCTAAATACATTCAAA
TATGTATCCGCTCATGAGACAATAACCCTGATAAATGCTTCAATAATATTGAAAAAGGAAGAGTATGAGT
ATTCAACATTTCCGTGTCGCCCTTATTCCCTTTTTTGCGGCATTTTGCCTTCCTGTTTTTGCTCACCCAG
AAACGCTGGTGAAAGTAAAAGATGCTGAAGATCAGTTGGGTGCACGAGTGGGTTACATCGAACTGGATCT
CAACAGCGGTAAGATCCTTGAGAGTTTTCGCCCCGAAGAACGTTTTCCAATGATGAGCACTTTTAAAGTT
CTGCTATGTGGCGCGGTATTATCCCGTGTTGACGCCGGGCAAGAGCAACTCGGTCGCCGCATACACTATT
CTCAGAATGACTTGGTTGAGTACTCACCAGTCACAGAAAAGCATCTTACGGATGGCATGACAGTAAGAGA
ATTATGCAGTGCTGCCATAACCATGAGTGATAACACTGCGGCCAACTTACTTCTGACAACGATCGGAGGA
CCGAAGGAGCTAACCGCTTTTTTGCACAACATGGGGGATCATGTAACTCGCCTTGATCGTTGGGAACCGG
AGCTGAATGAAGCCATACCAAACGACGAGCGTGACACCACGATGCCTGCAGCAATGGCAACAACGTTGCG
CAAACTATTAACTGGCGAACTACTTACTCTAGCTTCCCGGCAACAATTAATAGACTGGATGGAGGCGGAT
AAAGTTGCAGGACCACTTCTGCGCTCGGCCCTTCCGGCTGGCTGGTTTATTGCTGATAAATCTGGAGCCG
GTGAGCGTGGGTCTCGCGGTATCATTGCAGCACTGGGGCCAGATGGTAAGCCCTCCCGTATCGTAGTTAT
CTACACGACGGGGAGTCAGGCAACTATGGATGAACGAAATAGACAGATCGCTGAGATAGGTGCCTCACTG
ATTAAGCATTGGTAACTGTCAGACCAAGTTTACTCATATATACTTTAGATTGATTTAAAACTTCATTTTT
AATTTAAAAGGATCTAGGTGAAGATCCTTTTTGATAATCTCATGACCAAAATCCCTTAACGTGAGTTTTC
GTTCCACTGAGCGTCAGACCCCGTAGAAAAGATCAAAGGATCTTCTTGAGATCCTTTTTTTCTGCGCGTA
ATCTGCTGCTTGCAAACAAAAAAACCACCGCTACCAGCGGTGGTTTGTTTGCCGGATCAAGAGCTACCAA
CTCTTTTTCCGAAGGTAACTGGCTTCAGCAGAGCGCAGATACCAAATACTGTCCTTCTAGTGTAGCCGTA
GTTAGGCCACCACTTCAAGAACTCTGTAGCACCGCCTACATACCTCGCTCTGCTAATCCTGTTACCAGTG
GCTGCTGCCAGTGGCGATAAGTCGTGTCTTACCGGGTTGGACTCAAGACGATAGTTACCGGATAAGGCGC
AGCGGTCGGGCTGAACGGGGGGTTCGTGCACACAGCCCAGCTTGGAGCGAACGACCTACACCGAACTGAG
ATACCTACAGCGTGAGCTATGAGAAAGCGCCACGCTTCCCGAAGGGAGAAAGGCGGACAGGTATCCGGTA
AGCGGCAGGGTCGGAACAGGAGAGCGCACGAGGGAGCTTCCAGGGGGAAACGCCTGGTATCTTTATAGTC
CTGTCGGGTTTCGCCACCTCTGACTTGAGCGTCGATTTTTGTGATGCTCGTCAGGGGGGCGGAGCCTATG
GAAAAACGCCAGCAACGCGGCCTTTTTACGGTTCCTGGCCTTTTGCTGGCCTTTTGCTCACATGTTCTTT
CCTGCGTTATCCCCTGATTCTGTGGATAACCGTATTACCGCCTTTGAGTGAGCTGATACCGCTCGCCGCA
GCCGAACGACCGAGCGCAGCGAGTCAGTGAGCGAGGAAGCGGAAGAGCGCCTGATGCGGTATTTTCTCCT
TACGCATCTGTGCGGTATTTCACACCGCAATGGTGCACTCTCAGTACAATCTGCTCTGATGCCGCATAGT
TAAGCCAGTATACACTCCGCTATCGCTACGTGACTGGGTCATGGCTGCGCCCCGACACCCGCCAACACCC
GCTGACGCGCCCTGACGGGCTTGTCTGCTCCCGGCATCCGCTTACAGACAAGCTGTGACCGTCTCCGGGA
GCTGCATGTGTCAGAGGTTTTCACCGTCATCACCGAAACGCGCGAGGCAGCTGCGGTAAAGCTCATCAGC
GTGGTCGTGAAGCGATTCACAGATGTCTGCCTGTTCATCCGCGTCCAGCTCGTTGAGTTTCTCCAGAAGC
GTTAATGTCTGGCTTCTGATAAAGCGGGCCATGTTAAGGGCGGTTTTTTCCTGTTTGGTCACTGATGCCT
CCGTGTAAGGGGGATTTCTGTTCATGGGGGTAATGATACCGATGAAACGAGAGAGGATGCTCACGATACG
GGTTACTGATGATGAACATGCCCGGTTACTGGAACGTTGTGAGGGTAAACAACTGGCGGTATGGATGCGG
CGGGACCAGAGAAAAATCACTCAGGGTCAATGCCAGCGCTTCGTTAATACAGATGTAGGTGTTCCACAGG
GTAGCCAGCAGCATCCTGCGATGCAGATCCGGAACATAATGGTGCAGGGCGCTGACTTCCGCGTTTCCAG
ACTTTACGAAACACGGAAACCGAAGACCATTCATGTTGTTGCTCAGGTCGCAGACGTTTTGCAGCAGCAG
TCGCTTCACGTTCGCTCGCGTATCGGTGATTCATTCTGCTAACCAGTAAGGCAACCCCGCCAGCCTAGCC
GGGTCCTCAACGACAGGAGCACGATCATGCGCACCCGTGGCCAGGACCCAACGCTGCCCGAGATGCGCCG
CGTGCGGCTGCTGGAGATGGCGGACGCGATGGATATGTTCTGCCAAGGGTTGGTTTGCGCATTCACAGTT
CTCCGCAAGAATTGATTGGCTCCAATTCTTGGAGTGGTGAATCCGTTAGCGAGGTGCCGCCGGCTTCCAT
TCAGGTCGAGGTGGCCCGGCTCCATGCACCGCGACGCAACGCGGGGAGGCAGACAAGGTATAGGGCGGCG
CCTACAATCCATGCCAACCCGTTCCATGTGCTCGCCGAGGCGGCATAAATCGCCGTGACGATCAGCGGTC
CAATGATCGAAGTTAGGCTGGTAAGAGCCGCGAGCGATCCTTGAAGCTGTCCCTGATGGTCGTCATCTAC
CTGCCTGGACAGCATGGCCTGCAACGCGGGCATCCCGATGCCGCCGGAAGCGAGAAGAATCATAATGGGG
AAGGCCATCCAGCCTCGCGTCGCGAACGCCAGCAAGACGTAGCCCAGCGCGTCGGCCGCCATGCCGGCGA
TAATGGCCTGCTTCTCGCCGAAACGTTTGGTGGCGGGACCAGTGACGAAGGCTTGAGCGAGGGCGTGCAA
GATTCCGAATACCGCAAGCGACAGGCCGATCATCGTCGCGCTCCAGCGAAAGCGGTCCTCGCCGAAAATG
ACCCAGAGCGCTGCCGGCACCTGTCCTACGAGTTGCATGATAAAGAAGACAGTCATAAGTGCGGCGACGA
TAGTCATGCCCCGCGCCCACCGGAAGGAGCTGACTGGGTTGAAGGCTCTCAAGGGCATCGGTCGATCGAC
GCTCTCCCTTATGCGACTCCTGCATTAGGAAGCAGCCCAGTAGTAGGTTGAGGCCGTTGAGCACCGCCGC
CGCAAGGAATGGTGCATGCAAGGAGATGGCGCCCAACAGTCCCCCGGCCACGGGGCCTGCCACCATACCC
ACGCCGAAACAAGCGCTCATGAGCCCGAAGTGGCGAGCCCGATCTTCCCCATCGGTGATGTCGGCGATAT
AGGCGCCAGCAACCGCACCTGTGGCGCCGGTGATGCCGGCCACGATGCGTCCGGCGTAGAGGATCGAGAT
CTCGATCCCGCGAAATTAATACGACTCACTATAGGGAGACCACAACGGTTTCCCTCTAGAAATAATTTTG
TTTAACTTTAAGAAGGAGATATACATATGTCGTACTACCATCACCATCACCATCACCTCGAATCAACAAG
TTTGTACAAAAAAGCAGGCTTCGAGAACCTGTATTTTCAGGGTAGCATGGCAAGCGCAAGCAGCAGCCAG
CGTGGTCGTAGCGGTAGCGGTAATTTTGGTGGTGGTCGCGGTGGTGGTTTTGGTGGCAATAACAATTTTG
GCCGTGGTGGTAACTTTAGCGGTCGTGGTGGCTTTGGCGGTAGCCGTGGCGGTGGCGGTTATGGCGGTTC
AGGTAATGGTTATAATGGTTTTGGCAATAATGGCAGCAACTTTGGAGGTGGTGGTAGCTATAATGACTTC
GGCAATTATAACAACCAGAGCAGCAATTTTGGTCCGATGAAAGGTGGCAATTTCGGTGGTCGTTCAAGCG
GTCCGTATGGTGGTGGCGGTCAGTATTTTGCCAAACCGCGTAATCAAGGTGGCTATGGTGGTTCTAGCAG
CAGCAGCTCATATGGTAGTGGTCGTCGTTTTTAAGACCCAGCTTTCTTGTACAAAGTGGTTGATTCGAGG
CTGCTAACAAAGCCCGAAAGGAAGCTGAGTTGGCTGCTGCCACCGCTGAGCAATAACTAGCATAACCCCT
TGGGGCCTCTAAACGGGTCTTGAGGGGTTTTTTGCTGAAAGGAGGAACTATATCCGGATATCCACAGGAC
GGGTGTGGTCGCCATGATCGCGTAGTCGATAGTGGCTCCAAGTAGCGAAGCGAGCAGGACTGGGCGGCGG
CCAAAGCGGTCGGACAGTGCT
Features (pLannotate 1.2.2; 18 found; start..end, strand, type, name):
    239..267     -  promoter       tet promoter: E. coli promoter for tetracycline efflux protein gene
    380..484     +  promoter       AmpR promoter: bla
    485..1345    +  CDS            AmpR: β-lactamase; bla; confers resistance to ampicillin, carbenicillin, and related antibiotics
   1516..2104    +  rep_origin     ori: high-copy-number ColE1/pMB1/pBR322/pUC origin of replication
   2290..2429    -  misc_feature   bom: basis of mobility region from pBR322
   2531..2722    -  CDS            rop: Rop protein, which maintains plasmids at low copy number; rop
   2739..3119    +  CDS            YPB1_ECOLX: Protein predicted: Swiss-Prot protein existence level 4. From Escherichia coli.
   3361..4265    -  CDS            TcR (fragment): tetracycline efflux protein; tet; confers resistance to tetracycline
   4287..4305    +  promoter       T7 promoter: promoter for bacteriophage T7 RNA polymerase
   4337..4359    +  RBS            RBS: efficient ribosome binding site from bacteriophage T7 gene 10 (Olins and Rangwala, 1989)
   4377..4397    +  CDS            8xHis (fragment): 8xHis affinity tag
   4406..4430    +  protein_bind   attB1: mutant version of attB; recombination site for the Gateway® BP reaction BP Clonase™
   4436..4452    +  CDS            TEV site (fragment): tobacco etch virus (TEV) protease recognition and cleavage site
   4457..4861    +  CDS            HNRNPA1 (fragment): ROA1_BOVIN - Also known as HNRPA1. Experimental evidence at protein level: Swiss-Prot protein existence level 1. Involved in the packaging of pre-mRNA into hnRNP particles, transport of poly(A) mRNA from the nucleus to the cytoplasm and may modulate splice site selection. May bind to specific miRNA hairpins. Binds to the IRES and thereby inhibits the translation of the apoptosis protease activating factor APAF1. From Bos taurus (Bovine).
   4866..4890    -  protein_bind   attB2: mutant version of attB; recombination site for the Gateway® BP reaction BP Clonase™
   4900..4949    +  CDS            SET1 (fragment): solubility-enhancement tag derived from T7 phage gene 10B
   4957..5004    +  terminator     T7 terminator: transcription terminator for bacteriophage T7 RNA polymerase
   5030..191     -  CDS            TcR (fragment) (across the origin): tetracycline efflux protein; tet; confers resistance to tetracycline
