[The description below was written by a language model from this plasmid's Addgene catalogue record and pLannotate feature annotations shown in this document.]
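Description:
A1-LCD -3D+3N is a bacterial expression plasmid built on the Gateway destination vector pDest17, designed to produce the low-complexity domain (LCD, residues 186–320) of human hnRNPA1 in E. coli. The insert was made by codon-optimized gene synthesis and carries three aspartate-to-asparagine substitutions (D214N, D242N, D250N), which remove negative charges from the domain. The backbone is pBR322-derived: it replicates from a ColE1/pMB1-type origin with the adjacent bom region and the rop gene, consistent with the catalogue listing of low copy number, and it is selected through the β-lactamase (AmpR) gene conferring ampicillin resistance. The annotated tet promoter and tetracycline-resistance fragments are remnants of that backbone rather than a listed selection marker.

The expression cassette runs from a T7 promoter and the phage T7 gene 10 ribosome binding site into an N-terminal polyhistidine tag (recorded as 6xHis; the annotation software matched it as a fragment of an 8xHis tag), followed by attB1, a TEV protease site, the hnRNPA1 LCD coding region, attB2 and a T7 terminator. The attB sites are left by the Gateway recombination that placed the insert in the destination vector. The automated annotation matched the insert to the bovine orthologue, but the record gives the species as human. The short "SET1" fragment downstream of attB2 is probably just vector T7 gene 10-derived sequence, not a fused tag. Because transcription depends on T7 RNA polymerase, expression requires a DE3-type host. The His tag allows affinity purification, and TEV cleavage removes it, leaving an N-terminal Gly-Ser. The associated work concerns condensates and their conversion to amyloid fibrils, so this charge variant likely serves in vitro studies of that kind.
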