Addgene plasmid #234614: A1-LCD -3D+3N
Purpose: Bacterial expression of N-terminally 6His tagged hnRNPA1 LCD (186-320) with 3 aspartates mutated to asparagine
Depositing lab: Tanja Mittag. Depositing organization: St. Jude Children's Research Hospital. Publication: Metastable condensates suppress conversion to amyloid fibrils. Das T, Zaidi F, Farag M, Ruff KM, Messing J, Taylor JP, Pappu RV, Mittag T. bioRxiv [Preprint]. 2024 Mar 3:2024.02.28.582569. doi: 10.1101/2024.02.28.582569. PubMed 38464104.
Backbone
  Vector backbone: pDest17
  Backbone manufacturer: Invtirogen
  Vector type: Bacterial Expression
Growth in bacteria
  Bacterial resistance: Ampicillin, 100 μg/mL
  Growth temperature: 37°C
  Growth strain: DH5alpha
  Growth instructions: The depositing lab recommends BL21-Gold (DE3) E. coli for protein expression.
  Copy number: Low Copy
Gene/Insert
  Gene/Insert name: hnRNPA1_LCD_3DN (alt name: A1-LCD 3DN)
  Species: H. sapiens (human)
  Mutation: D214N, D242N, D250N
  Entrez Gene: HNRNPA1 (a.k.a. ALS19, ALS20, HNRPA1, HNRPA1L3, IBMPFD3, MPD3, UP 1, hnRNP A1, hnRNP-A1)
  Promoter: T7
  Tag / fusion protein: 6xHis-TEV (N terminal on insert)
  Cloning method: Gateway Cloning
Terms and licenses: Academic/Nonprofit Terms; Industry Terms: Not Available to Industry
Depositor comments: Insert created through codon optimized gene synthesis. TEV cleavage leaves N-terminal GS tag. Please visit https://doi.org/10.1101/2024.02.28.582569 for bioRxiv preprint.
How to cite: A1-LCD -3D+3N was a gift from Tanja Mittag (Addgene plasmid # 234614 ; http://n2t.net/addgene:234614 ; RRID:Addgene_234614)
