>Addgene plasmid #234614 | A1-LCD -3D+3N | depositor partial sequence | sequence record 461418 | Orf Sequence
ATGTCGTACTACCATCACCATCACCATCACCTCGAATCAACAAGTTTGTACAAAAAAGCAGGCTTCGAGA
ACCTGTATTTTCAGGGTAGCATGGCAAGCGCAAGCAGCAGCCAGCGTGGTCGTAGCGGTAGCGGTAATTT
TGGTGGTGGTCGCGGTGGTGGTTTTGGTGGCAATAACAATTTTGGCCGTGGTGGTAACTTTAGCGGTCGT
GGTGGCTTTGGCGGTAGCCGTGGCGGTGGCGGTTATGGCGGTTCAGGTAATGGTTATAATGGTTTTGGCA
ATAATGGCAGCAACTTTGGAGGTGGTGGTAGCTATAATGACTTCGGCAATTATAACAACCAGAGCAGCAA
TTTTGGTCCGATGAAAGGTGGCAATTTCGGTGGTCGTTCAAGCGGTCCGTATGGTGGTGGCGGTCAGTAT
TTTGCCAAACCGCGTAATCAAGGTGGCTATGGTGGTTCTAGCAGCAGCAGCTCATATGGTAGTGGTCGTC
GTTTTTAA
